>Addgene plasmid #45547 | pcDNA5/FRT-HA-hM3D(Gq) | depositor full sequence | sequence record 63773 | pcDNA5/FRT-HA-hM3D(Gq) sequence 6832 bps
GACGGATCGGGAGATCTCCCGATCCCCTATGGTGCACTCTCAGTACAATCTGCTCTGATGCCGCATAGTT
AAGCCAGTATCTGCTCCCTGCTTGTGTGTTGGAGGTCGCTGAGTAGTGCGCGAGCAAAATTTAAGCTACA
ACAAGGCAAGGCTTGACCGACAATTGCATGAAGAATCTGCTTAGGGTTAGGCGTTTTGCGCTGCTTCGCG
ATGTACGGGCCAGATATACGCGTTGACATTGATTATTGACTAGTTATTAATAGTAATCAATTACGGGGTC
ATTAGTTCATAGCCCATATATGGAGTTCCGCGTTACATAACTTACGGTAAATGGCCCGCCTGGCTGACCG
CCCAACGACCCCCGCCCATTGACGTCAATAATGACGTATGTTCCCATAGTAACGCCAATAGGGACTTTCC
ATTGACGTCAATGGGTGGAGTATTTACGGTAAACTGCCCACTTGGCAGTACATCAAGTGTATCATATGCC
AAGTACGCCCCCTATTGACGTCAATGACGGTAAATGGCCCGCCTGGCATTATGCCCAGTACATGACCTTA
TGGGACTTTCCTACTTGGCAGTACATCTACGTATTAGTCATCGCTATTACCATGGTGATGCGGTTTTGGC
AGTACATCAATGGGCGTGGATAGCGGTTTGACTCACGGGGATTTCCAAGTCTCCACCCCATTGACGTCAA
TGGGAGTTTGTTTTGGCACCAAAATCAACGGGACTTTCCAAAATGTCGTAACAACTCCGCCCCATTGACG
CAAATGGGCGGTAGGCGTGTACGGTGGGAGGTCTATATAAGCAGAGCTCTCTGGCTAACTAGAGAACCCA
CTGCTTACTGGCTTATCGAAATTAATACGACTCACTATAGGGAGACCCAAGCTGGCTAGCGTTTAAACTT
AAGCTTGGTACCGAGCTCGGATCCACCATGTACCCATACGATGTTCCAGATTACGCTATGACCTTGCACA
ATAACAGTACAACCTCGCCTTTGTTTCCAAACATCAGCTCCTCCTGGATACACAGCCCCTCCGATGCAGG
GCTGCCCCCGGGAACCGTCACTCATTTCGGCAGCTACAATGTTTCTCGAGCAGCTGGCAATTTCTCCTCT
CCAGACGGTACCACCGATGACCCTCTGGGAGGTCATACCGTCTGGCAAGTGGTCTTCATCGCTTTCTTAA
CGGGCATCCTGGCCTTGGTGACCATCATCGGCAACATCCTGGTAATTGTGTCATTTAAGGTCAACAAGCA
GCTGAAGACGGTCAACAACTACTTCCTCTTAAGCCTGGCCTGTGCCGATCTGATTATCGGGGTCATTTCA
ATGAATCTGTTTACGACCTACATCATCATGAATCGATGGGCCTTAGGGAACTTGGCCTGTGACCTCTGGC
TTGCCATTGACTGCGTAGCCAGCAATGCCTCTGTTATGAATCTTCTGGTCATCAGCTTTGACAGATACTT
TTCCATCACGAGGCCGCTCACGTACCGAGCCAAACGAACAACAAAGAGAGCCGGTGTGATGATCGGTCTG
GCTTGGGTCATCTCCTTTGTCCTTTGGGCTCCTGCCATCTTGTTCTGGCAATACTTTGTTGGAAAGAGAA
CTGTGCCTCCGGGAGAGTGCTTCATTCAGTTCCTCAGTGAGCCCACCATTACTTTTGGCACAGCCATCGC
TGGTTTTTATATGCCTGTCACCATTATGACTATTTTATACTGGAGGATCTATAAGGAAACTGAAAAGCGT
ACCAAAGAGCTTGCTGGCCTGCAAGCCTCTGGGACAGAGGCAGAGACAGAAAACTTTGTCCACCCCACGG
GCAGTTCTCGAAGCTGCAGCAGTTACGAACTTCAACAGCAAAGCATGAAACGCTCCAACAGGAGGAAGTA
TGGCCGCTGCCACTTCTGGTTCACAACCAAGAGCTGGAAACCCAGCTCCGAGCAGATGGACCAAGACCAC
AGCAGCAGTGACAGTTGGAACAACAATGATGCTGCTGCCTCCCTGGAGAACTCCGCCTCCTCCGACGAGG
AGGACATTGGCTCCGAGACGAGAGCCATCTACTCCATCGTGCTCAAGCTTCCGGGTCACAGCACCATCCT
CAACTCCACCAAGTTACCCTCATCGGACAACCTGCAGGTGCCTGAGGAGGAGCTGGGGATGGTGGACTTG
GAGAGGAAAGCCGACAAGCTGCAGGCCCAGAAGAGCGTGGACGATGGAGGCAGTTTTCCAAAAAGCTTCT
CCAAGCTTCCCATCCAGCTAGAGTCAGCCGTGGACACAGCTAAGACTTCTGACGTCAACTCCTCAGTGGG
TAAGAGCACGGCCACTCTACCTCTGTCCTTCAAGGAAGCCACTCTGGCCAAGAGGTTTGCTCTGAAGACC
AGAAGTCAGATCACTAAGCGGAAAAGGATGTCCCTGGTCAAGGAGAAGAAAGCGGCCCAGACCCTCAGTG
CGATCTTGCTTGCCTTCATCATCACTTGGACCCCATACAACATCATGGTTCTGGTGAACACCTTTTGTGA
CAGCTGCATACCCAAAACCTTTTGGAATCTGGGCTACTGGCTGTGCTACATCAACAGCACCGTGAACCCC
GTGTGCTATGCTCTGTGCAACAAAACATTCAGAACCACTTTCAAGATGCTGCTGCTGTGCCAGTGTGACA
AAAAAAAGAGGCGCAAGCAGCAGTACCAGCAGAGACAGTCGGTCATTTTTCACAAGCGCGCACCCGAGCA
GGCCTTGTAGGCGGCCGCTCGAGTCTAGAGGGCCCGTTTAAACCCGCTGATCAGCCTCGACTGTGCCTTC
TAGTTGCCAGCCATCTGTTGTTTGCCCCTCCCCCGTGCCTTCCTTGACCCTGGAAGGTGCCACTCCCACT
GTCCTTTCCTAATAAAATGAGGAAATTGCATCGCATTGTCTGAGTAGGTGTCATTCTATTCTGGGGGGTG
GGGTGGGGCAGGACAGCAAGGGGGAGGATTGGGAAGACAATAGCAGGCATGCTGGGGATGCGGTGGGCTC
TATGGCTTCTGAGGCGGAAAGAACCAGCTGGGGCTCTAGGGGGTATCCCC
[124 nt withheld, positions 3061-3184]
C
[90 nt withheld, positions 3186-3275]
AGGGTGATGGTTCACGTACCTAGAAGTTCCTATTCCGAAGTTCCTATTCTCTAGAAAGTATAGGAACTTC
CTTGGCCAAAAAGCCTGAACTCACCGCGACGTCTGTCGAGAAGTTTCTGATCGAAAAGTTCGACAGCGTC
TCCGACCTGATGCAGCTCTCGGAGGGCGAAGAATCTCGTGCTTTCAGCTTCGATGTAGGAGGGCGTGGAT
ATGTCCTGCGGGTAAATAGCTGCGCCGATGGTTTCTACAAAGATCGTTATGTTTATCGGCACTTTGCATC
GGCCGCGCTCCCGATTCCGGAAGTGCTTGACATTGGGGAATTCAGCGAGAGCCTGACCTATTGCATCTCC
CGCCGTGCACAGGGTGTCACGTTGCAAGACCTGCCTGAAACCGAACTGCCCGCTGTTCTGCAGCCGGTCG
CGGAGGCCATGGATGCGATCGCTGCGGCCGATCTTAGCCAGACGAGCGGGTTCGGCCCATTCGGACCGCA
AGGAATCGGTCAATACACTACATGGCGTGATTTCATATGCGCGATTGCTGATCCCCATGTGTATCACTGG
CAAACTGTGATGGACGACACCGTCAGTGCGTCCGTCGCGCAGGCTCTCGATGAGCTGATGCTTTGGGCCG
AGGACTGCCCCGAAGTCCGGCACCTCGTGCACGCGGATTTCGGCTCCAACAATGTCCTGACGGACAATGG
CCGCATAACAGCGGTCATTGACTGGAGCGAGGCGATGTTCGGGGATTCCCAATACGAGGTCGCCAACATC
TTCTTCTGGAGGCCGTGGTTGGCTTGTATGGAGCAGCAGACGCGCTACTTCGAGCGGAGGCATCCGGAGC
TTGCAGGATCGCCGCGGCTCCGGGCGTATATGCTCCGCATTGGTCTTGACCAACTCTATCAGAGCTTGGT
TGACGGCAATTTCGATGATGCAGCTTGGGCGCAGGGTCGATGCGACGCAATCGTCCGATCCGGAGCCGGG
ACTGTCGGGCGTACACAAATCGCCCGCAGAAGCGCGGCCGTCTGGACCGATGGCTGTGTAGAAGTACTCG
CCGATAGTGGAAACCGACGCCCCAGCACTCGTCCGAGGGCAAAGGAATAGCACGTACTACGAGATTTCGA
TTCCACCGCCGCCTTCTATGAAAGGTTGGGCTTCGGAATCGTTTTCCGGGACGCCGGCTGGATGATCCTC
CAGCGCGGGGATCTCATGCTGGAGTTCTTCGCCCACCCCAACTTGTTTATTGCAGCTTATAATGGTTACA
AATAAAGCAATAGCATCACAAATTTCACAAATAAAGCATTTTTTTCACTGCATTCTAGTTGTGGTTTGTC
CAAACTCATCAATGTATCTTATCATGTCTGTATACCGTCGACCTCTAGCTAGAGCTTGGCGTAATCATGG
TCATAGCTGTTTCCTGTGTGAAATTGTTATCCGCTCACAATTCCACACAACATACGAGCCGGAAGCATAA
AGTGTAAAGCCTGGGGTGCCTAATGAGTGAGCTAACTCACATTAATTGCGTTGCGCTCACTGCCCGCTTT
CCAGTCGGGAAACCTGTCGTGCCAGCTGCATTAATGAATCGGCCAACGCGCGGGGAGAGGCGGTTTGCGT
ATTGGGCGCTCTTCCGCTTCCTCGCTCACTGACTCGCTGCGCTCGGTCGTTCGGCTGCGGCGAGCGGTAT
CAGCTCACTCAAAGGCGGTAATACGGTTATCCACAGAATCAGGGGATAACGCAGGAAAGAACATGTGAGC
AAAAGGCCAGCAAAAGGCCAGGAACCGTAAAAAGGCCGCGTTGCTGGCGTTTTTCCATAGGCTCCGCCCC
CCTGACGAGCATCACAAAAATCGACGCTCAAGTCAGAGGTGGCGAAACCCGACAGGACTATAAAGATACC
AGGCGTTTCCCCCTGGAAGCTCCCTCGTGCGCTCTCCTGTTCCGACCCTGCCGCTTACCGGATACCTGTC
CGCCTTTCTCCCTTCGGGAAGCGTGGCGCTTTCTCATAGCTCACGCTGTAGGTATCTCAGTTCGGTGTAG
GTCGTTCGCTCCAAGCTGGGCTGTGTGCACGAACCCCCCGTTCAGCCCGACCGCTGCGCCTTATCCGGTA
ACTATCGTCTTGAGTCCAACCCGGTAAGACACGACTTATCGCCACTGGCAGCAGCCACTGGTAACAGGAT
TAGCAGAGCGAGGTATGTAGGCGGTGCTACAGAGTTCTTGAAGTGGTGGCCTAACTACGGCTACACTAGA
AGGACAGTATTTGGTATCTGCGCTCTGCTGAAGCCAGTTACCTTCGGAAAAAGAGTTGGTAGCTCTTGAT
CCGGCAAACAAACCACCGCTGGTAGCGGTGGTTTTTTTGTTTGCAAGCAGCAGATTACGCGCAGAAAAAA
AGGATCTCAAGAAGATCCTTTGATCTTTTCTACGGGGTCTGACGCTCAGTGGAACGAAAACTCACGTTAA
GGGATTTTGGTCATGAGATTATCAAAAAGGATCTTCACCTAGATCCTTTTAAATTAAAAATGAAGTTTTA
AATCAATCTAAAGTATATATGAGTAAACTTGGTCTGACAGTTACCAATGCTTAATCAGTGAGGCACCTAT
CTCAGCGATCTGTCTATTTCGTTCATCCATAGTTGCCTGACTCCCCGTCGTGTAGATAACTACGATACGG
GAGGGCTTACCATCTGGCCCCAGTGCTGCAATGATACCGCGAGACCCACGCTCACCGGCTCCAGATTTAT
CAGCAATAAACCAGCCAGCCGGAAGGGCCGAGCGCAGAAGTGGTCCTGCAACTTTATCCGCCTCCATCCA
GTCTATTAATTGTTGCCGGGAAGCTAGAGTAAGTAGTTCGCCAGTTAATAGTTTGCGCAACGTTGTTGCC
ATTGCTACAGGCATCGTGGTGTCACGCTCGTCGTTTGGTATGGCTTCATTCAGCTCCGGTTCCCAACGAT
CAAGGCGAGTTACATGATCCCCCATGTTGTGCAAAAAAGCGGTTAGCTCCTTCGGTCCTCCGATCGTTGT
CAGAAGTAAGTTGGCCGCAGTGTTATCACTCATGGTTATGGCAGCACTGCATAATTCTCTTACTGTCATG
CCATCCGTAAGATGCTTTTCTGTGACTGGTGAGTACTCAACCAAGTCATTCTGAGAATAGTGTATGCGGC
GACCGAGTTGCTCTTGCCCGGCGTCAATACGGGATAATACCGCGCCACATAGCAGAACTTTAAAAGTGCT
CATCATTGGAAAACGTTCTTCGGGGCGAAAACTCTCAAGGATCTTACCGCTGTTGAGATCCAGTTCGATG
TAACCCACTCGTGCACCCAACTGATCTTCAGCATCTTTTACTTTCACCAGCGTTTCTGGGTGAGCAAAAA
CAGGAAGGCAAAATGCCGCAAAAAAGGGAATAAGGGCGACACGGAAATGTTGAATACTCATACTCTTCCT
TTTTCAATATTATTGAAGCATTTATCAGGGTTATTGTCTCATGAGCGGATACATATTTGAATGTATTTAG
AAAAATAAACAAATAGGGGTTCCGCGCACATTTCCCCGAAAAGTGCCACCTGACGTC
Features (pLannotate 1.2.2; 21 found; start..end, strand, type, name):
     28..80      -  misc_feature   bom (fragment): basis of mobility region from pBR322
    235..614     +  enhancer       CMV enhancer: human cytomegalovirus immediate early enhancer
    615..818     +  promoter       CMV promoter: human cytomegalovirus (CMV) immediate early promoter
    814..847     +  LTR            5' LTR (truncated) (fragment): truncated 5' long terminal repeat (LTR) from HIV-1
    863..881     +  promoter       T7 promoter: promoter for bacteriophage T7 RNA polymerase
    941..967     +  CDS            3xHA (fragment): three tandem HA epitope tags
    968..2737    +  CDS            CHRM3: ACM3_HUMAN - Experimental evidence at protein level: Swiss-Prot protein existence level 1. The muscarinic acetylcholine receptor mediates various cellular responses, including inhibition of adenylate cyclase, breakdown of phosphoinositides and modulation of potassium channels through the action of G proteins. Primary transducing effect is Pi turnover. From Homo sapiens (Human).
   2791..3015    +  polyA_signal   bGH poly(A) signal: bovine growth hormone polyadenylation signal
   3019..3040    +  promoter       SV40 promoter (fragment): SV40 enhancer and early promoter
   3061..3293    +  rep_origin     f1 ori (fragment) (sequence partly withheld): f1 bacteriophage origin of replication; arrow indicates direction of (+) strand synthesis
   3298..3345    +  protein_bind   FRT: FLP-mediated recombination occurs in the 8-bp core sequence TCTAGAAA (Turan and Bode, 2011). FLP recombinase from the Saccharomyces cerevisiae 2μ plasmid
   3353..4375    +  CDS            HygR: aminoglycoside phosphotransferase from E. coli; aph(4)-Ia; confers resistance to hygromycin
   4385..4510    +  CDS            ble (fragment): BLE_KLEPN - Experimental evidence at protein level: Swiss-Prot protein existence level 1. Binding protein with a strong affinity to the bleomycin family of antibiotics. Binds to CL990; an antimitotic-antibiotic compound. From Klebsiella pneumoniae.
   4505..4626    +  polyA_signal   SV40 poly(A) signal: SV40 polyadenylation signal
   4699..4715    -  protein_bind   lac operator: The lac repressor binds to the lac operator to inhibit transcription in E. coli. This inhibition can be relieved by adding lactose or isopropyl-β-D-thiogalactopyranoside (IPTG). lac repressor encoded by lacI
   4723..4753    -  promoter       lac promoter: promoter for the E. coli lac operon
   4768..4789    -  protein_bind   CAP binding site: CAP binding activates transcription in the presence of cAMP. E. coli catabolite activator protein
   4802..4894    -  CDS            lacI (fragment): lac repressor; lacI; The lac repressor binds to the lac operator to inhibit transcription in E. coli. This inhibition can be relieved by adding lactose or isopropyl-β-D-thiogalactopyranoside (IPTG).
   5077..5665    -  rep_origin     ori: high-copy-number ColE1/pMB1/pBR322/pUC origin of replication
   5836..6696    -  CDS            AmpR: β-lactamase; bla; confers resistance to ampicillin, carbenicillin, and related antibiotics
   6697..6801    -  promoter       AmpR promoter: bla
