[The description below was written by a language model from this plasmid's Addgene catalogue record and pLannotate feature annotations shown in this document.]
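Description:
pcDNA5/FRT-HA-hM3D(Gq) is a 6.8 kb mammalian expression plasmid built on the Invitrogen pcDNA5/FRT backbone. It is maintained in E. coli through a high-copy ColE1/pUC-type origin and an ampicillin resistance gene (β-lactamase) under its own promoter. The feature table also picks up small backbone remnants: partial f1 ori, lac promoter/operator, and fragmentary matches to lacI, ble, an SV40 promoter and an HIV-1 LTR. These appear to be vector residue or annotation artefacts rather than functional parts.

The payload is a roughly 1.8 kb human CHRM3 (M3 muscarinic acetylcholine receptor) coding sequence cloned between BamHI and NotI. It is driven by the CMV immediate-early enhancer and promoter and terminated by the bovine growth hormone polyadenylation signal. A T7 promoter lies just upstream of the insert. The receptor carries an N-terminal HA epitope; the annotation matches only a short, single-repeat-sized portion of a 3xHA reference, which fits one HA tag for detecting the protein. hM3D(Gq) is the engineered, Gq-coupled DREADD version of this receptor, evolved to be activated by an otherwise inert ligand. The specific mutations are not listed in the record.

Downstream, an FRT site directly precedes a hygromycin resistance coding sequence followed by an SV40 poly(A) signal. No complete promoter is annotated for this marker, as expected for the pcDNA5/FRT design: FLP recombinase integrates the plasmid into a genomic FRT site in a suitable host cell line, which supplies the promoter and start codon for the marker, so hygromycin selects for isogenic stable integrants. The plasmid is used for transient or stable expression of the receptor to trigger Gq signalling chemogenetically, described in the record as a neuronal activator, and was distributed through a programme providing tools for GPCR research.
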