Addgene plasmid #45547: pcDNA5/FRT-HA-hM3D(Gq)
Purpose: Expresses hM3D (Gq) neuronal activator
Depositing lab: Bryan Roth. Publication: Evolving the lock to fit the key to create a family of G protein-coupled receptors potently activated by an inert ligand. Armbruster BN, Li X, Pausch MH, Herlitze S, Roth BL. Proc Natl Acad Sci U S A. 2007 Mar 20;104(12):5163-8. Epub 2007 Mar 2. 10.1073/pnas.0700293104 PubMed 17360345.
Backbone
  Vector backbone: pcDNA5/FRT
  Backbone manufacturer: Invitrogen
  Backbone size w/o insert (bp): 5059
  Total vector size (bp): 6832
  Vector type: Mammalian Expression, Bacterial Expression
  Selectable markers: Hygromycin
Growth in bacteria
  Bacterial resistance: Ampicillin, 100 μg/mL
  Growth temperature: 37°C
  Growth strain: Top10
  Copy number: High Copy
Gene/Insert
  Gene/Insert name: hM3D (Gq)
  Species: H. sapiens (human)
  Insert size (bp): 1773
  Promoter: CMV
  Tag / fusion protein: HA (N terminal on insert)
  Cloning method: Restriction Enzyme; 5′ cloning site BamHI (not destroyed); 3′ cloning site NotI (not destroyed)
  Sequencing primers: 5′ taatacgactcactataggg; 3′ cctcgactgtgccttcta
Terms and licenses: Academic/Nonprofit Terms; Industry Terms: Not Available to Industry
Depositor comments: These plasmids were generated as part of the Illuminating the Druggable Genome (IDG) program sponsored by the NIH Common Fund. The goal of this program is to identify, gather, and distribute information and resources for proteins that currently are not well-studied yet belong to commonly drug-targeted protein families: protein kinases, non-olfactory G-protein coupled receptors (GPCRs), and ion channels. The IDG program is designed to develop fundamental research tools for understudied proteins, elucidate their function, and disseminate the IDG-related resources and data to the greater scientific community.
How to cite: pcDNA5/FRT-HA-hM3D(Gq) was a gift from Bryan Roth (Addgene plasmid # 45547 ; http://n2t.net/addgene:45547 ; RRID:Addgene_45547)
