>Addgene plasmid #45547 | pcDNA5/FRT-HA-hM3D(Gq) | addgene partial sequence | sequence record 66353 | CMV-F 5'-CGCAAATGGGCGGTAGGCGTG-3'
CTAGAGAACCCACTGCTTACTGGCTTATCGAAATTAATACGACTCACTATAGGGAGACCCAAGCTGGCTA
GCGTTTAAACTTAAGCTTGGTACCGAGCTCGGATCCACCATGTACCCATACGATGTTCCAGATTACGCTA
TGACCTTGCACAATAACAGTACAACCTCGCCTTTGTTTCCAAACATCAGCTCCTCCTGGATACACAGCCC
CTCCGATGCAGGGCTGCCCCCGGGAACCGTCACTCATTTCGGCAGCTACAATGTTTCTCGAGCAGCTGGC
AATTTCTCCTCTCCAGACGGTACCACCGATGACCCTCTGGGAGGTCATACCGTCTGGCAAGTGGTCTTCA
TCGCTTTCTTAACGGGCATCCTGGCCTTGGTGACCATCATCGGCAACATCCTGGTAATTGTGTCATTTAA
GGTCAACAAGCAGCTGAAGACGGTCAACAACTACTTCCTCTTAAGCCTGGCCTGTGCCGATCTGATTATC
GGGGTCATTTCAATGAATCTGTTTACGACCTACATCATCATGAATCGATGGGCCTTAGGGAACTTGGCCT
GTGACCTCTGGCTTGCCATTGACTGCGTAGCCAGCAATGCCTCTGTTATGAATCTTCTGGTCATCAGCTT
TGACAGATACTTTTCCATCACGAGGCCGCTCACGTACCGAGCCAAACGAACAACAAAGAGAGCCGGTGTG
ATGATCGGTCTGGCTTGGGTCATCTCCTTTGTCCTTTGGGCTCCTGCCATCTTGTTCTGGCAATACTTTG
TTGGAAAGAGAACTGTGCCTCCGGGAGAGTGCTTCATTCAGTTCCTCAGTGAGCCCACCATTACTTTTGG
CACAGCCATCGCTGGTTTTTATATGCCTGTCACCATTATGACTATTTTATACTGGAGGATCTATA
